Addgene plasmid #200831: AAV-Syn-DIO-TRPV1-P2A-mCherry
Purpose: In the presence of Cre, drives neuron-specific expression of TRPV1 with fluorescence reporter mCherry
Depositing lab: Hong Chen. Depositing organization: Washington University in Saint Louis. Publication: Sonothermogenetics for noninvasive and cell-type specific deep brain neuromodulation. Yang Y, Pacia CP, Ye D, Zhu L, Baek H, Yue Y, Yuan J, Miller MJ, Cui J, Culver JP, Bruchas MR, Chen H. Brain Stimul. 2021 Jul-Aug;14(4):790-800. doi: 10.1016/j.brs.2021.04.021. Epub 2021 May 11. PubMed 33989819.
Backbone
  Vector backbone: AAV-hSyn-DIO-hM4D(Gi)-mCherry
  Backbone size w/o insert (bp): 4800
  Total vector size (bp): 8162
  Modifications to backbone: AAV-hSyn-DIO-hM4D(Gi)-mCherry
  Vector type: Mammalian Expression, AAV
Growth in bacteria
  Bacterial resistance: Ampicillin, 100 μg/mL
  Growth temperature: 37°C
  Growth strain: NEB Stable
  Copy number: High Copy
Gene/Insert
  Gene/Insert name: TRPV1-P2A-mCherry
  Species: R. norvegicus (rat)
  Insert size (bp): 3250
  Entrez Gene: Trpv1 (a.k.a. TRPV1_SON, VR.5'sv, Vr1, Vr1l1)
  Promoter: hSyn
  Cloning method: Gibson Cloning
  Sequencing primers: 5′ ACTCAGCGCTGCCTCAGTCTG; 3′ GCAGCGTATCCACATAGCGTA
Terms and licenses: Academic/Nonprofit Terms; Industry Terms: Not Available to Industry
How to cite: AAV-Syn-DIO-TRPV1-P2A-mCherry was a gift from Hong Chen (Addgene plasmid # 200831 ; http://n2t.net/addgene:200831 ; RRID:Addgene_200831)
