[The description below was written by a language model from this plasmid's Addgene catalogue record and pLannotate feature annotations shown in this document.]
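Description:
AAV-Syn-DIO-TRPV1-P2A-mCherry is an adeno-associated virus transfer plasmid for Cre-dependent, neuron-restricted expression of the rat heat-sensitive cation channel TRPV1 together with a red fluorescent reporter. It was built by Gibson cloning into the AAV-hSyn-DIO-hM4D(Gi)-mCherry backbone. In bacteria it replicates from a high-copy ColE1/pUC-type origin and is selected with ampicillin (AmpR, β-lactamase); an f1 origin is also present. The catalogue lists a total size of 8,162 bp, whereas the annotated sequencing result is 8,110 nt. In that record the upstream AAV2 ITR is detected only as short fragments while the downstream ITR is annotated in full. ITRs are difficult to sequence, so this may reflect incomplete read-through rather than a true deletion.

Between the ITRs, which direct replication and packaging of the genome into AAV particles, the human synapsin I promoter sits upstream of a double-floxed inverted open reading frame (DIO) cassette. The Trpv1–P2A–mCherry coding sequence lies in antisense orientation relative to the promoter, flanked by paired lox2272 and loxP sites arranged in opposing orientations. Without Cre no functional transcript is made. With Cre, recombination between compatible sites inverts the cassette and then excises one site of each pair, locking it in the sense orientation. The P2A peptide causes ribosomal skipping so that TRPV1 and mCherry are produced as separate polypeptides from one transcript. A WPRE enhances transcript stability and expression, and the human growth hormone polyadenylation signal terminates the message.

The plasmid is used to make AAV for targeting genetically defined neuronal populations in Cre driver animals. The associated publication applies it to sonothermogenetics, in which focused ultrasound heating activates TRPV1 for noninvasive, cell-type-specific deep brain neuromodulation.
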