Features (pLannotate 1.2.2; 24 found; start..end, strand, type, name):
     31..58      +  repeat_region  AAV2 ITR (fragment): inverted terminal repeat of adeno-associated virus serotype 2 inverted
     87..114     +  repeat_region  AAV2 ITR (fragment): inverted terminal repeat of adeno-associated virus serotype 2 inverted
    194..641     +  promoter       hSyn promoter: human synapsin I promoter; confers neuron-specific expression (Kügler et al., 2003)
    655..672     +  misc_feature   MCS (fragment): pUC18/19 multiple cloning site
    679..712     +  protein_bind   lox2272: Cre-mediated recombination occurs in the 8-bp core sequence (GGATACTT). lox2272 sites are compatible with each other, but incompatible with loxP or loxN sites (Lee and Saito, 1988). Cre recombinase
    713..762     -  intron         β-globin intron (fragment): internally truncated intron from human β-globin
    763..796     +  protein_bind   loxP: Cre-mediated recombination occurs in the 8-bp core sequence (GCATACAT). Cre recombinase
    806..1512    -  CDS            mCherry (fragment): monomeric derivative of DsRed fluorescent protein (Shaner et al., 2004) mammalian codon-optimized
   1514..1569    -  CDS            P2A (fragment): 2A peptide from porcine teschovirus-1 polyprotein Eukaryotic ribosomes fail to insert a peptide bond between the Gly and Pro residues, yielding separate polypeptides.
   1588..4101    -  CDS            Trpv1: TRPV1_RAT - Also known as Vr1, Vr1l. Experimental evidence at protein level: Swiss-Prot protein existence level 1. [Isoform 3]: Does not display channel activity in response to noxious chemical compounds, such as capsaicin and the vanilloid resiniferatoxin. Channel activity is not elicited by mildly acidic extracellular pH, and only slight channel activity is observed in response to noxiuos heat stimuli. From Rattus norvegicus (Rat).
   4114..4147    -  protein_bind   lox2272: Cre-mediated recombination occurs in the 8-bp core sequence (GGATACTT). lox2272 sites are compatible with each other, but incompatible with loxP or loxN sites (Lee and Saito, 1988). Cre recombinase
   4148..4197    -  intron         β-globin intron (fragment): internally truncated intron from human β-globin
   4198..4231    -  protein_bind   loxP: Cre-mediated recombination occurs in the 8-bp core sequence (GCATACAT). Cre recombinase
   4232..4256    +  misc_feature   MCS (fragment): pBluescript multiple cloning site
   4256..4844    +  misc_feature   WPRE: woodchuck hepatitis virus posttranscriptional regulatory element
   4876..5352    +  polyA_signal   hGH poly(A) signal: human growth hormone polyadenylation signal
   5392..5532    +  repeat_region  AAV2 ITR: inverted terminal repeat of adeno-associated virus serotype 2 inverted
   5537..5588    -  misc_feature   bom (fragment): basis of mobility region from pBR322
   5607..6062    +  rep_origin     f1 ori (sequence partly withheld): f1 bacteriophage origin of replication; arrow indicates direction of (+) strand synthesis
   6063..6112    -  misc_feature   bom (fragment): basis of mobility region from pBR322
   6214..6249    -  CDS            rop (fragment): Rop protein, which maintains plasmids at low copy number; rop
   6344..6448    +  promoter       AmpR promoter: bla
   6449..7309    +  CDS            AmpR: β-lactamase; bla; confers resistance to ampicillin, carbenicillin, and related antibiotics
   7480..8068    +  rep_origin     ori: high-copy-number ColE1/pMB1/pBR322/pUC origin of replication
>Addgene plasmid #200831 | AAV-Syn-DIO-TRPV1-P2A-mCherry | addgene full sequence | sequence record 398423 | Addgene NGS Result
TGGCCTTTTGCTCACATGTCCTGCAGGCAGCTGCGCGCTCGCTCGCTCACTGAGGCCGCCCGGGCGTCGG
GCGACCTTTGGTCGCCCGGCCTCAGTGAGCGAGCGAGCGCGCAGAGAGGGAGTGGCCAACTCCATCACTA
GGGGTTCCTGCGGCCGCACGCGTGTGTCTAGACTGCAGAGGGCCCTGCGTATGAGTGCAAGTGGGTTTTA
GGACCAGGATGAGGCGGGGTGGGGGTGCCTACCTGACGACCGACCCCGACCCACTGGACAAGCACCCAAC
CCCCATTCCCCAAATTGCGCATCCCCTATCAGAGAGGGGGAGGGGAAACAGGATGCGGCGAGGCGCGTGC
GCACTGCCAGCTTCAGCACCGCGGACAGTGCCTTCGCCCCCGCCTGGCGGCGCGCGCCACCGCCGCCTCA
GCACTGAAGGCGCGCTGACGTCACTCGCCGGTCCCCCGCAAACTCCCCTTCCCGGCCACCTTGGTCGCGT
CCGCGCCGCCGCCGGCCCAGCCGGACCGCACCACGCGAGGCGCGAGATAGGGGGGCACGGGCGCGACCAT
CTGCGCTGCGGCGCCGGCGACTCAGCGCTGCCTCAGTCTGCGGTGGGCAGCGGAGGAGTCGTGTCGTGCC
TGAGAGCGCAGTCGAGAAGGTACCGGATCCTCTAGAGTCGACTCCGGAATAACTTCGTATAGGATACTTT
ATACGAAGTTATGCAGAATGGTAGCTGGATTGTAGCTGCTATTAGCAATATGAAACCTCTTAATAACTTC
GTATAGCATACATTATACGAAGTTATGGCGCGCCTTACTTGTACAGCTCGTCCATGCCGCCGGTGGAGTG
GCGGCCCTCGGCGCGTTCGTACTGTTCCACGATGGTGTAGTCCTCGTTGTGGGAGGTGATGTCCAACTTG
ATGTTGACGTTGTAGGCGCCGGGCAGCTGCACGGGCTTCTTGGCCTTGTAGGTGGTCTTGACCTCAGCGT
CGTAGTGGCCGCCGTCCTTCAGCTTCAGCCTCTGCTTGATCTCGCCCTTCAGGGCGCCGTCCTCGGGGTA
CATCCGCTCGGAGGAGGCCTCCCAGCCCATGGTCTTCTTCTGCATTACGGGGCCGTCGGAGGGGAAGTTG
GTGCCGCGCAGCTTCACCTTGTAGATGAACTCGCCGTCCTGCAGGGAGGAGTCCTGGGTCACGGTCACCA
CGCCGCCGTCCTCGAAGTTCATCACGCGCTCCCACTTGAAGCCCTCGGGGAAGGACAGCTTCAAGTAGTC
GGGGATGTCGGCGGGGTGCTTCACGTAGGCCTTGGAGCCGTACATGAACTGAGGGGACAGGATGTCCCAG
GCGAAGGGCAGGGGGCCACCCTTGGTCACCTTCAGCTTGGCGGTCTGGGTGCCCTCGTAGGGGCGGCCCT
CGCCCTCGCCCTCGATCTCGAACTCGTGGCCGTTCACGGAGCCCTCCATGTGCACCTTGAAGCGCATGAA
CTCCTTGATGATGGCCATGTTATCCTCCTCGCCCTTGCTCACGGGACCGGGGTTTTCTTCCACGTCTCCT
GCTTGCTTTAACAGAGAGAAGTTCGTGGCTCCGGAGCCGGGCGCGCCTTTCTCCCCTGGGACCATGGAAT
CCTTGAAAACCTCAGCATCCTCTGGCTTAAGGGAGCCCGTATAATGCTTCAGTTGAACTTCTTCCTGCTG
GGTGGCATGTCTATCTCGAGTGCTTGCATCCCTCAGAAGGGGAACCAGGGCAAAGTTCTTCCAGTTTCTC
CCTGAAACTCGGCCTGACCTCAGGGAGAAGCTCAGGGTGCGCTTGACGCCCTCACAGTTGCCTGGGTCCT
CGTTGATGATACCCACATTGGTGTTCCAGGTAGTCCAGTTTACCTCGTCCACCCTGAAACACCACCGGTA
GTCATCCTTGCCGTCAGGAGTGAACCCCACCTGCAGCAGCTTGCCAGAGCGGAAGGCCTTCCTCATGCAC
TTCAGGAAGCTCTTCTCTGTATCCAGGATGGTGATGGCTCTCTGCAGCTTCCAGATGTTCTTGCTCTCTT
GTGCAATCTTGTTGACGGTCTCACCCATGAGAGCAATGAGCATGTTGAGCAGAAGGATGTAGGTGAGAAT
CACATAGGCCAGTAACAGGATGATGAAGACAGCCTTGAAGTCGTAGTTCTCAGTGAACTCCAGGTCGCCC
ATGCCGATGGTGAACTTGAACAGCTCCAGACATGTGGAATACAGGCTGTTGTAAGAGTTACCTGGCTTGC
AGGCAGACCCCCGGCACTTGTGTGGTGTGGACTCCATAGGCAGAGAGTTATTCTTCCCATCCTCAATCAG
TGTCACCACAGCTGTGGAAAATCCAAACAAGAACACGAGGTAGACGAACATAAACCGGCACAGGTCTCTG
AGGATCATCTTCTCAATCATGACAGCATAGATGCCCATCTGCTGGAATCCTCGGGTATAGTAGAGCATGT
TGGTCCAGCCCATGGCCAGGGAGAACACCATGGAAGCCACATACTCCTTGCGTTGGCTGAAGTACAGTAC
CACAGACACCAGCATGAACAGCGACTGTACAAAGAAAAGTATCTCACTGTAGCTGTCCACAAACAAACTC
TTGAGGGATGGTCGCCTCTGCAGGAAATATTGAATCCCTCGGAAGAAGAAGTAGACTCCTCCTGACACAG
ACAAGATCTCTCCGGTGACTCGGAAATAGTCCCCAACGGTGTTTTTCAGCTTATAGGGGGGCAAGCCTTC
CACAGGCCGATAGTAGGCAGCCGCGGTGAAGATGATCATATACAAGCAGTAGACGAAGAAGTTGAAGTAG
AAGATGCGCTTGACAAATCTGTCCCACTTGTCCTGTAGGAGTCGGTTCAAGGGTTCCACGAGAAGCATGT
CATGACGGTTAGGGGTCTCACTGCTGCTGTAAGCGATCACCTCCAGAACCGAGTTCTTTTCACAGGTGTC
AATGCAGGACAGGTCATAAAGGGAGGAGTGCACTGGCCCATAGGCCCATTCGGTGAACTTCCTGGATAGG
TGTCGGCACTCGGGTTCATGGATCTCCCTCTGGAGAATGTAGGCCAAGACCCCGATCTTCCCACTGCTAG
CAGCCAGAGCCAGTGGCGTGAGCCCCTTCCTGTTGGTGATCTCTTCCAGCTTCAGCGTGGGGTGGAGTTT
GGCCCCCAGGATCAAGATCTCGTTGTACATGCTTGTCACGAACTTGGTGTTGTCAACTGTGTTATCTGCC
ACCTCCACCAGGGCATGAAGCACCGTGTTGCCCACTGAGTCCCGGGCGCTGATGTCTGCAGGCTGCCAGG
AGTTCTGCAGCAGGAACTTCACAATGGCCAGCTGGTTGGTGCACGCAGCCAGGGACAGGGGCAGCTCACC
AAAGTAGAAGCCAGGCCTCCCTTTGGTTTTCTTGAAGAAGTCCCCGTTAGCCGCAGCCTGGACATCTGCT
CCATTCTCCACCAAGAGGGTCACCAGCGTCATGTTCCGCCGTTCAATGGCAATGTGCAGTGCTGTCTGGC
CCTTGTAGTAGCTGTCTGTGTAGCTGGCATTGACAAACTGCTTCAGGCTGTCTGTCTTCCGGGCAACGTC
CAGGAGCAGAGCGATGGTGTCATTCTGCCCATTGTGCAGATTGAGCATGGCTTTTAGCAGACAGGTCTTT
CCTGTCTCTGGGTCTTTGAACTCGCTGTCAGTCAGGCGCTTCTTGCTCCTCTGCAGGAAGGGCAGCAGGC
TCTCCAGCTCCTGGCAGTTACTCTGAGCCACAGCATCGAAGATGCTCCTGCGATCATAGAGCCTCGGGGG
CTTCTCACCAGCGGAGACGGAGTCCTGGGATGACGGCCTGACACTGGCAGGTCCATCCCCAGGCCTCTGG
ATAGTTAGAACAGAGCTGACAGTGATGATAGGGCAGGAAGCCAGCCCGCCTTCCTCATAAGGGCAGTCCA
GGGGAGAGGCCTCCTCCGAGTCACCCTTCCCAAAAAGCCGGGTACGACTCCTGGTAGTGAAGATGTGGGG
CTTGACTGGAGGTGGCTTGCAGTTAGGGTCTCTGTCTGGAGGGTCCAGGCAGGAGTTCTCTTGGGGTGGG
GACTCAGACTCCTCTGAGTCTAAGCTAGCCCGTTGTTCCATGGTGGCGCTAGCATAACTTCGTATAAAGT
ATCCTATACGAAGTTATTTGCCTTAACCCAGAAATTATCACTGTTATTCTTTAGAATGGTGCAAAGAATA
ACTTCGTATAATGTATGCTATACGAAGTTATGAATTCGATATCAAGCTTATCGATAATCAACCTCTGGAT
TACAAAATTTGTGAAAGATTGACTGGTATTCTTAACTATGTTGCTCCTTTTACGCTATGTGGATACGCTG
CTTTAATGCCTTTGTATCATGCTATTGCTTCCCGTATGGCTTTCATTTTCTCCTCCTTGTATAAATCCTG
GTTGCTGTCTCTTTATGAGGAGTTGTGGCCCGTTGTCAGGCAACGTGGCGTGGTGTGCACTGTGTTTGCT
GACGCAACCCCCACTGGTTGGGGCATTGCCACCACCTGTCAGCTCCTTTCCGGGACTTTCGCTTTCCCCC
TCCCTATTGCCACGGCGGAACTCATCGCCGCCTGCCTTGCCCGCTGCTGGACAGGGGCTCGGCTGTTGGG
CACTGACAATTCCGTGGTGTTGTCGGGGAAATCATCGTCCTTTCCTTGGCTGCTCGCCTATGTTGCCACC
TGGATTCTGCGCGGGACGTCCTTCTGCTACGTCCCTTCGGCCCTCAATCCAGCGGACCTTCCTTCCCGCG
GCCTGCTGCCGGCTCTGCGGCCTCTTCCGCGTCTTCGCCTTCGCCCTCAGACGAGTCGGATCTCCCTTTG
GGCCGCCTCCCCGCATCGATACCGAGCGCTGCTCGAGAGATCTACGGGTGGCATCCCTGTGACCCCTCCC
CAGTGCCTCTCCTGGCCCTGGAAGTTGCCACTCCAGTGCCCACCAGCCTTGTCCTAATAAAATTAAGTTG
CATCATTTTGTCTGACTAGGTGTCCTTCTATAATATTATGGGGTGGAGGGGGGTGGTATGGAGCAAGGGG
CAAGTTGGGAAGACAACCTGTAGGGCCTGCGGGGTCTATTGGGAACCAAGCTGGAGTGCAGTGGCACAAT
CTTGGCTCACTGCAATCTCCGCCTCCTGGGTTCAAGCGATTCTCCTGCCTCAGCCTCCCGAGTTGTTGGG
ATTCCAGGCATGCATGACCAGGCTCAGCTAATTTTTGTTTTTTTGGTAGAGACGGGGTTTCACCATATTG
GCCAGGCTGGTCTCCAACTCCTAATCTCAGGTGATCTACCCACCTTGGCCTCCCAAATTGCTGGGATTAC
AGGCGTGAACCACTGCTCCCTTCCCTGTCCTTCTGATTTTGTAGGTAACCACGTGCGGACCGAGCGGCCG
CAGGAACCCCTAGTGATGGAGTTGGCCACTCCCTCTCTGCGCGCTCGCTCGCTCACTGAGGCCGGGCGAC
CAAAGGTCGCCCGACGCCCGGGCTTTGCCCGGGCGGCCTCAGTGAGCGAGCGAGCGCGCAGCTGCCTGCA
GGGGCGCCTGATGCGGTATTTTCTCCTTACGCATCTGTGCGGTATTTCACACCGCATA
[95 nt withheld, positions 5589-5683]
T
[46 nt withheld, positions 5685-5730]
C
[141 nt withheld, positions 5732-5872]
CCTTTGACGTTGGAGTCCACGTTCTTT
[37 nt withheld, positions 5900-5936]
ACTCTATCTCGGGCTATTCTTTTGATTTATAAGGGATTTTGCCGATTTCGGTCTATTGGTTAAAAAATGA
GCTGATTTAACAAAAATTTAACGCGAATTTTAACAAAATATTAACGTTTACAATTTTATGGTGCACTCTC
AGTACAATCTGCTCTGATGCCGCATAGTTAAGCCAGCCCCGACACCCGCCAACACCCGCTGACGCGCCCT
GACGGGCTTGTCTGCTCCCGGCATCCGCTTACAGACAAGCTGTGACCGTCTCCGGGAGCTGCATGTGTCA
GAGGTTTTCACCGTCATCACCGAAACGCGCGAGACGAAAGGGCCTCGTGATACGCCTATTTTTATAGGTT
AATGTCATGATAATAATGGTTTCTTAGACGTCAGGTGGCACTTTTCGGGGAAATGTGCGCGGAACCCCTA
TTTGTTTATTTTTCTAAATACATTCAAATATGTATCCGCTCATGAGACAATAACCCTGATAAATGCTTCA
ATAATATTGAAAAAGGAAGAGTATGAGTATTCAACATTTCCGTGTCGCCCTTATTCCCTTTTTTGCGGCA
TTTTGCCTTCCTGTTTTTGCTCACCCAGAAACGCTGGTGAAAGTAAAAGATGCTGAAGATCAGTTGGGTG
CACGAGTGGGTTACATCGAACTGGATCTCAACAGCGGTAAGATCCTTGAGAGTTTTCGCCCCGAAGAACG
TTTTCCAATGATGAGCACTTTTAAAGTTCTGCTATGTGGCGCGGTATTATCCCGTATTGACGCCGGGCAA
GAGCAACTCGGTCGCCGCATACACTATTCTCAGAATGACTTGGTTGAGTACTCACCAGTCACAGAAAAGC
ATCTTACGGATGGCATGACAGTAAGAGAATTATGCAGTGCTGCCATAACCATGAGTGATAACACTGCGGC
CAACTTACTTCTGACAACGATCGGAGGACCGAAGGAGCTAACCGCTTTTTTGCACAACATGGGGGATCAT
GTAACTCGCCTTGATCGTTGGGAACCGGAGCTGAATGAAGCCATACCAAACGACGAGCGTGACACCACGA
TGCCTGTAGCAATGGCAACAACGTTGCGCAAACTATTAACTGGCGAACTACTTACTCTAGCTTCCCGGCA
ACAATTAATAGACTGGATGGAGGCGGATAAAGTTGCAGGACCACTTCTGCGCTCGGCCCTTCCGGCTGGC
TGGTTTATTGCTGATAAATCTGGAGCCGGTGAGCGTGGGTCTCGCGGTATCATTGCAGCACTGGGGCCAG
ATGGTAAGCCCTCCCGTATCGTAGTTATCTACACGACGGGGAGTCAGGCAACTATGGATGAACGAAATAG
ACAGATCGCTGAGATAGGTGCCTCACTGATTAAGCATTGGTAACTGTCAGACCAAGTTTACTCATATATA
CTTTAGATTGATTTAAAACTTCATTTTTAATTTAAAAGGATCTAGGTGAAGATCCTTTTTGATAATCTCA
TGACCAAAATCCCTTAACGTGAGTTTTCGTTCCACTGAGCGTCAGACCCCGTAGAAAAGATCAAAGGATC
TTCTTGAGATCCTTTTTTTCTGCGCGTAATCTGCTGCTTGCAAACAAAAAAACCACCGCTACCAGCGGTG
GTTTGTTTGCCGGATCAAGAGCTACCAACTCTTTTTCCGAAGGTAACTGGCTTCAGCAGAGCGCAGATAC
CAAATACTGTTCTTCTAGTGTAGCCGTAGTTAGGCCACCACTTCAAGAACTCTGTAGCACCGCCTACATA
CCTCGCTCTGCTAATCCTGTTACCAGTGGCTGCTGCCAGTGGCGATAAGTCGTGTCTTACCGGGTTGGAC
TCAAGACGATAGTTACCGGATAAGGCGCAGCGGTCGGGCTGAACGGGGGGTTCGTGCACACAGCCCAGCT
TGGAGCGAACGACCTACACCGAACTGAGATACCTACAGCGTGAGCTATGAGAAAGCGCCACGCTTCCCGA
AGGGAGAAAGGCGGACAGGTATCCGGTAAGCGGCAGGGTCGGAACAGGAGAGCGCACGAGGGAGCTTCCA
GGGGGAAACGCCTGGTATCTTTATAGTCCTGTCGGGTTTCGCCACCTCTGACTTGAGCGTCGATTTTTGT
GATGCTCGTCAGGGGGGCGGAGCCTATGGAAAAACGCCAGCAACGCGGCCTTTTTACGGTTCCTGGCCTT
TTGC
